>Addgene plasmid #222525 | pPB-cT3G-cERP2-DAZL | addgene full sequence | sequence record 437875 | Addgene NGS Result
AGATTATCCAGCGACCCGCCATACCGTAGATCCGGACAGACACATAGAGAGGGTAACTGAGTTGCAAGAG
CTGTTTCTTACGCGCGTGGGTCTGGACATTGGTAAAGTTTGGGTTGCGGACGATGGTGCCGCAGTTGCGG
TCTGGACTACTCCGGAAAGCGTCGAAGCCGGCGCAGTGTTCGCGGAAATAGGTCCGCGGATGGCCGAGCT
GTCAGGGAGTAGGTTGGCGGCACAACAGCAAATGGAGGGCTTGCTGGCTCCTCATAGACCAAAGGAGCCT
GCGTGGTTTCTTGCCACTGTCGGTGTCAGCCCAGATCACCAAGGTAAAGGTTTGGGAAGCGCTGTCGTTC
TTCCTGGTGTTGAGGCCGCGGAACGGGCTGGCGTGCCGGCGTTCCTCGAAACCAGTGCTCCCCGGAATCT
TCCTTTTTACGAGCGACTGGGCTTCACAGTTACCGCTGACGTGGAGGTTCCTGAGGGCCCACGAACGTGG
TGCATGACCAGAAAACCTGGCGCATGAATCTCCAGAGGATCATAATCAGCCATACCACATTTGTAGAGGT
TTTACTTGCTTTAAAAAACCTCCCACACCTCCCCCTGAACCTGAAACATAAAATGAATGCAATTGTTGTT
GTTAACTTGTTTATTGCAGCTTATAATGGTTACAAATAAAGCAATAGCATCACAAATTTCACAAATAAAG
CATTTTTTTCACTGCTAAAAGTTTTGTTACTTTATAGAAGAAATTTTGAGTTTTTGTTTTTTTTTAATAA
ATAAATAAACATAAATAAATTGTTTGTTGAATTTATTATTAGTATGTAAGTGTAAATATAATAAAACTTA
ATATCTATTCAAATTAATAAATAAACCTCGATATACAGACCGATAAAACACATGCGTCAATTTTACGCAT
GATTATCTTTAACGTACGTCACAATATGATTATCTTTCTAGGGTTAAGTCGACCTTGGCGTAATCATGGT
CATAGCTGTTTCCTGTGTGAAATTGTTATCCGCTCACAATTCCACACAACATACGAGCCGGAAGCATAAA
GTGTAAAGCCTGGGGTGCCTAATGAGTGAGCTAACTCACATTAATTGCGTTGCGCTCACTGCCCGCTTTC
CAGTCGGGAAACCTGTCGTGCCAGCTGCATTAATGAATCGGCCAACGCGCGGGGAGAGGCGGTTTGCGTT
GCGCTCACTGCCCGCTTTCCAGTCGGGAAACCTGTCGTGCCAGCTGCATTAATGAATCGGCCAACGCGCG
GTGAGAGGCGGTTTGCGTATTGGGCGCTCATCCGCTTCCTCGCTCACTGACTCGCTGCGCTCGGTCGTTC
GGCTGCGGCGAGCGGTATCAGCTCACTCAAAGGCGGTAATACGGTTATCCACAGAATCAGGGGATAACGC
AGGAAAGAACATGTGAGCAAAAGGCCAGCAAAAGGCCAGGAACCGTAAAAAGGCCGCGTTGCTGGCGTTT
TTCCATAGGCTCCGCCCCCCTGACGAGCATCACAAAAATCGACGCTCAAGTCAGAGGTGGCGAAACCCGA
CAGGACTATAAAGATACCAGGCGTTTCCCCCTGGAAGCTCCCTCGTGCGCTCTCCTGTTCCGACCCTGCC
GCTTACCGGATACCTGTCCGCCTTTCTCCCTTCGGGAAGCGTGGCGCTTTCTCATAGCTCACGCTGTAGG
TATCTCAGTTCGGTGTAGGTCGTTCGCTCCAAGCTGGGCTGTGTGCACGAACCCCCCGTTCAGCCCGACC
GCTGCGCCTTATCCGGTAACTATCGTCTTGAGTCCAACCCGGTAAGACACGACTTATCGCCACTGGCAGC
AGCCACTGGTAACAGGATTAGCAGAGCGAGGTATGTAGGCGGTGCTACAGAGTTCTTGAAGTGGTGGCCT
AACTACGGCTACACTAGAAGAACAGTATTTGGTATCTGCGCTCTGCTGAAGCCAGTTACCTTCGGAAAAA
GAGTTGGTAGCTCTTGATCCGGCAAACAAACCACCGCTGGTAGCGGTGGTTTTTTTGTTTGCAAGCAGCA
GATTACGCGCAGAAAAAAAGGATCTCAAGAAGATCCTTTGATCTTTTCTACGGGGTCTGACGCTCAGTGG
AACGAAAACTCACGTTAAGGGATTTTGGTCATGAGATTATCAAAAAGGATCTTCACCTAGATCCTTTTAA
ATTAAAAATGAAGTTTTAAATCAATCTAAAGTATATATGAGTAAACTTGGTCTGACAGTTACCAATGCTT
AATCAGTGAGGCACCTATCTCAGCGATCTGTCTATTTCGTTCATCCATAGTTGCCTGACTCCCCGTCGTG
TAGATAACTACGATACGGGAGGGCTTACCATCTGGCCCCAGTGCTGCAATGATACCGCGTGAACCACGCT
CACCGGCTCCAGATTTATCAGCAATAAACCAGCCAGCCGGAAGGGCCGAGCGCAGAAGTGGTCCTGCAAC
TTTATCCGCCTCCATCCAGTCTATTAATTGTTGCCGGGAAGCTAGAGTAAGTAGTTCGCCAGTTAATAGT
TTGCGCAACGTTGTTGCCATTGCTACAGGCATCGTGGTGTCACGCTCGTCGTTTGGTATGGCTTCATTCA
GCTCCGGTTCCCAACGATCAAGGCGAGTTACATGATCCCCCATGTTGTGCAAAAAAGCGGTTAGCTCCTT
CGGTCCTCCGATCGTTGTCAGAAGTAAGTTGGCCGCAGTGTTATCACTCATGGTTATGGCAGCACTGCAT
AATTCTCTTACTGTCATGCCATCCGTAAGATGCTTTTCTGTGACTGGTGAGTACTCAACCAAGTCATTCT
GAGAATAGTGTATGCGGCGACCGAGTTGCTCTTGCCCGGCGTCAATACGGGATAATACCGCGCCACATAG
CAGAACTTTAAAAGTGCTCATCATTGGAAAACGTTCTTCGGGGCGAAAACTCTCAAGGATCTTACCGCTG
TTGAGATCCAGTTCGATGTAACCCACTCGTGCACCCAACTGATCTTCAGCATCTTTTACTTTCACCAGCG
TTTCTGGGTGAGCAAAAACAGGAAGGCAAAATGCCGCAAAAAAGGGAATAAGGGCGACACGGAAATGTTG
AATACTCATACTCTTCCTTTTTCAATATTATTGAAGCATTTATCAGGGTTATTGTCTCATGAGCGGATAC
ATATTTGAATGTATTTAGAAAAATAAACAAATAGGGGTTCCGCGCACATTTCCCCGAAAAGTGCCACCTG
ACGTCTAAGAAACCATTATTATCATGACATTAACCTATAAAAATAGGCGTATCACGAGGCCCTTTCGAAC
TCGCGTGTTTCGGTGATGACGGTGAAAACCTCTGACACATGCAGCTCCCGGAGACATGGTCACAGCTTGT
CTGTAAGCGGATGCCGGGAGCAGACAAGCCCGTCAGGGCGCGTCAGCGGGTGTTGGCGGGTGTCGGGGCT
GGCTTAACTATGCGGCATCAGAGCAGATTGTACTGAGAGTGCACCATATGCGGTGTGAAATACCGCACAG
ATGCGTAAGGAGAAAATACCGCATCAGGCGCCATTCGCCATTCAGGCTGCGCAACTGTTGGGAAGGGCGA
TCGGTGCGGGCCTCTTCGCTATTACGCCAGCTGGCGAAAGGGGGATGTGCTGCAAGGCGATTAAGTTGGG
TAACGCCAGGGTTTTCCCAGTCACGACGTTGTAAAACGACGGCCAGTGAATTCTTAACCCTAGAAAGATA
GTCTGCGTAAAATTGACGCATGCATTCTTGAAATATTGCTCTCTCTTTCTAAATAGCGCGAATCCGTCGC
TGTGCATTTAGGACATCTCAGTCGCCGCTTGGAGCTCCCGTGAGGCGTGCTTGTCAATGCGGTAAGTGTC
ACTGATTTTGAACTATAACGACCGCGTGAGTCAAAATGACGCATGATTATCTTTTACGTGACTTTTAAGA
TTTAACTCATACGATAATTATATTGTTATTTCATGTTCTACTTACGTGATAACTTATTATATATATATTT
TCTTGTTATAGATAACTTGTTTATTGCAGCTTATAATGGTTACAAATAAGGCAATAGCATCACAAATTTC
ACAAATAAGGCATTTTTTTCACTGCATTCTAGTTTTGGTTTGTCCAAACTCATCAATGTATCTTATCATG
TCTGGATCGCGGAGAAAGCGGCCGCAATATGTCTAAAGATCTCATTCATAGTTCTTGCTCAGTGGCCTAC
TTGCTATTTCTAGCTCTAAAACGTTTCGCTTACAGACAAACTGATCATTTATCTTTCACTGCGGACTATG
GTGAGTGACATCTTCTGAGTATTTCTCATTACTAAGCGTAATCTGGAACATCGTATGGGTATACCACTTT
GTACAAGAAAGCTGGGTTCAAACAGATTTAAGCATTGCCCGACTTCTTCTAAAGTGATGCACTCTTTTAT
CCTTGAAGTAGTCATCTTGAGTAACAACAGAGTTTCTCAGTCTGTTCTCTGGATTAAACAGACAAGATAC
CACCGTTTGTATGCTTCGGTCCACAGATTTCTTTTGTGGGCCATTTCCAGAGGGTGGAGTAGCTTCATGA
ACTGAACATTCATTTGGCACAACTTCAGCTCCTGGATCAACTTCATTACAGTGGTAGTTAACAGCTGAAT
AAGCCGGAGGTACAACATAGCTCCTTTGCTCCCCAACAGGCCACTGTGGTGGCATCTGATAATTATATAC
AGGCAACTGATATCCAGTGATGACCTGAACTGGTGAATTTGGGTAAGTAGGATATGCCTGAACATACTGA
GTTATAGGATTCATCGTGGTTGTGGGCTGCATATAAGTTTCAGTGTTTGGATTAGTCCAGACATTCTGAA
ACTGTGGTGGAGGAGGATGATTAAAAACCAAAGGACGTGGCTGCACATGATAAGCACATAAATTTTGTTT
CCTGATTGCAGGGCCCAGCTTCAGCTTTTTACCATGGAAATTTATCTGTGATTCTACTATCTTCTGCACA
TCCACGTCATTAAAAAATGAAACAAATCCATAGCCTTTGGACACACCAGTTCGATCAGTGATTATCTTCA
CTTCTTTCACTGAACCATATCTAGCAAAGAAGCTTCTAATCTCAGTTTCATCCATCCTAACATCAATTCC
TCCAACAAAAACAGTGTTTGGCATGATTTTGCCTTCTGGTAAAATATAGCCTTGGCTGGTTGCAGCTGAT
GAGGACTGGGTGCTGGCCTCTCTGGAGATGGTTGAGTTTGGAGTTTCAGGATTTGCAGTAGACATGGTGG
CAGCCTGCTTTTTTGTACAAACTTGTGGTAGGCTGGATCGGTCCCGGTGTCTTCTATGGAGGTCAAAACA
GCGTGGATGGCGTCTCCAGGCGATCTGACGGTTCACTAAACGAGCTCTGCTTATATAGGCAAGCTTATAC
GTTCTCTATCACTGATAGGGAGTAAACTGGATATACGTTCTCTATCACTGATAGGGAGTAAACTGTAGAT
ACGTTCTCTATCACTGATAGGGAGTAAACTGGTCATACGTTCTCTATCACTGATAGGGAGTAAACTCCTT
ATACGTTCTCTATCACTGATAGGGAGTAAAGTCTGCATACGTTCTCTATCACTGATAGGGAGTAAACTCT
TCATACGTTCTCTATCACTGATAGGGAGTAAACTCGAGGTGATAATTCCACTCGAGTGGCTCCGGTGCCC
GTCAGTCGCTACTCAAATGTGTTACGCTTATGGATCGTGGACGATCGTATTCGGACTGCTAAGCTAATAG
CTGCTATATATTGTGGGAGAATAGAGAAATCTAGCTTAGCTAAGCTAGCTAAGCATATTAATCGCTCTTA
GCTCGATTATGCGATTAGAGCTTATGACATTGATTATTGACTAGTTATTAATAGTAATCAATTACGGGGT
CATTAGTTCATAGCCCATATATGGAGTTCCGCGTTACATAACTTACGGTAAATGGCCCGCCTGGCTGACC
GCCCAACGACCCCCGCCCATTGACGTCAATAATGACGTATGTTCCCATAGTAACGCCAATAGGCACTTTC
CATTGACGTCAATGGGTGGAGTATTTACGGTAAACTGCCCACTTGGCAGTACATCAAGTGTATCATATGC
CAAGTACGCCCCCTATTGACGTCAATGACGGTAAATGGCCCGCCTGGCATTATGCCCAGTACATGACCTT
ATGGCACTTTCCTACTTGGCAGTACATCTACGTATTAGTCATGGCTATTACCATGGGGCAGAGCGCACAT
GGCCCACAGTGCCCGAGAAGTTGGGGGGAGGGGTCGGCAATTGAACCGGTGCCTAGAGAAGGTGGCGCGG
GGTAAACTGGGAAAGTGATGTCGTGTACTGGCTCCGCCTTTTTCCCGAGGGTGGGGGAGAACCGTATATA
AGTGCAGTAGTCGCCGTGAACGTTCTTTTTCGCAACGGGTTTGCCGCCAGAACACAGGTGTCGTGACGCG
GGATCCGCCACCATGGATTACAAAGACGATGACGATAAGATGTCTAGACTGGACAAGAGCAAAGTCATAA
ACTCTGCTCTGGAATTACTCAATGGAGTCGGTATCGAAGGCCTGACGACAAGGAAACTCGCTCAAAAGCT
GGGAGTTGAGCAGCCTACCCTGTACTGGCACGTGAAGAACAAGCGGGCCCTGCTCGATGCCCTGCCAATC
GAGATGCTGGACAGGCATCATACCCACTCCTGCCCCCTGGAAGGCGAGTCATGGCAAGACTTTCTGCGGA
ACAACGCCAAGTCATACCGCTGTGCTCTCCTCTCACATCGTGACGGGGCTAAAGTGCATCTCGGCACCCG
CCCAACAGAGAAACAGTACGAAACCCTGGAAAATCAGCTCGCGTTCCTGTGTCAGCAAGGCTTCTCCCTG
GAGAACGCACTGTACGCTCTGTCCGCCGTGGGCCACTTTACACTGGGCTGCGTATTGGAGGAACAGGAGC
ATCAAGTAGCAAAAGAGGAAAGAGAGACACCTACCACCGATTCTATGCCCCCACTTCTGAAACAAGCAAT
TGAGCTGTTCGACCGGCAGGGAGCCGAACCTGCCTTCCTTTTCGGCCTGGAACTAATCATATGTGGCCTG
GAGAAACAGCTAAAGTGCGAAAGCGGCGGGCCGACCGACGCCCTTGACGATTTTGACTTAGACATGCTCC
CAGCCGATGCCCTTGACGACTTTGACCTTGATATGCTGCCTGCTGACGCTCTTGACGATTTTGACCTTGA
CATGCTCCCCGGGGGCAGCGGCGCCACCAACTTCAGCCTGCTGAAGCAGGCCGGCGACGTGGAGGAGAAC
CCCGGCCCCATGACGGAATATAAGCCCACTGTTAGGCTCGCTACCCGTGACGATGTACCACGGGCTGTCC
GAACACTTGCCGCAGCATTTGC
Features (pLannotate 1.2.2; 27 found; start..end, strand, type, name):
    528..611     +  CDS            large T antigen (fragment): large T antigen from SV40 (simian virus 40)
    634..715     +  polyA_signal   SV40 poly(A) signal: SV40 polyadenylation signal
   1003..1019    -  protein_bind   lac operator: The lac repressor binds to the lac operator to inhibit transcription in E. coli. This inhibition can be relieved by adding lactose or isopropyl-β-D-thiogalactopyranoside (IPTG). lac repressor encoded by lacI
   1027..1057    -  promoter       lac promoter: promoter for the E. coli lac operon
   1072..1093    -  protein_bind   CAP binding site: CAP binding activates transcription in the presence of cAMP. E. coli catabolite activator protein
   1106..1189    -  CDS            lacI (fragment): lac repressor; lacI; The lac repressor binds to the lac operator to inhibit transcription in E. coli. This inhibition can be relieved by adding lactose or isopropyl-β-D-thiogalactopyranoside (IPTG).
   1195..1287    -  CDS            lacI (fragment): lac repressor; lacI; The lac repressor binds to the lac operator to inhibit transcription in E. coli. This inhibition can be relieved by adding lactose or isopropyl-β-D-thiogalactopyranoside (IPTG).
   1470..2058    -  rep_origin     ori: high-copy-number ColE1/pMB1/pBR322/pUC origin of replication
   2229..3089    -  CDS            AmpR: β-lactamase; bla; confers resistance to ampicillin, carbenicillin, and related antibiotics
   3090..3194    -  promoter       AmpR promoter: bla
   3290..3325    +  CDS            rop (fragment): Rop protein, which maintains plasmids at low copy number; rop
   3429..3528    +  misc_feature   bom (fragment): basis of mobility region from pBR322
   3534..3691    -  CDS            lacZα (fragment): LacZα fragment of β-galactosidase; lacZ fragment
   4004..4138    +  polyA_signal   SV40 poly(A) signal: SV40 polyadenylation signal
   4199..4222    -  misc_RNA       gRNA scaffold (fragment): guide RNA scaffold for the Streptococcus pyogenes CRISPR/Cas9 system
   4243..4265    -  promoter       SNR52 promoter (fragment): promoter for the S. cerevisiae small nucleolar RNA gene SNR52
   4303..4331    -  CDS            3xHA (fragment): three tandem HA epitope tags
   4333..4357    +  protein_bind   attB2: mutant version of attB; recombination site for the Gateway® BP reaction BP Clonase™
   4361..5245    -  CDS            DAZL: DAZL_HUMAN - Also known as DAZH, DAZL1, DAZLA, SPGYLA. Experimental evidence at protein level: Swiss-Prot protein existence level 1. RNA-binding protein, which is essential for gametogenesis in both males and females. Plays a central role during spermatogenesis. Acts by binding to the 3'-UTR of mRNA, specifically recognizing GUU triplets, and thereby regulating the translation of key transcripts (By similarity). From Homo sapiens (Human).
   5252..5276    -  protein_bind   attB1: mutant version of attB; recombination site for the Gateway® BP reaction BP Clonase™
   5339..5380    -  promoter       tight TRE promoter (fragment): Tet-responsive promoter PTight, consisting of seven tet operator sequences followed by the minimal CMV promoter
   5387..5635    -  promoter       TRE3GV promoter (fragment): 3rd-generation Tet-responsive promoter that can be activated by binding of Tet-On® 3G, optimized for retroviral and lentiviral vectors
   5836..6215    +  enhancer       CMV enhancer: human cytomegalovirus immediate early enhancer
   6216..6427    +  promoter       EF-1α core promoter: core promoter for human elongation factor EF-1α
   6480..7177    +  CDS            rtTA3 (fragment): reverse tetracycline transactivator 3 activates expression from Tet-responsive promoters in the presence of doxycycline
   7107..7217    +  CDS            VP48: 3 tandem repeats of the minimal activation domain of herpes simplex virus VP16 (Cheng et al., 2013)
   7290..514     +  CDS            pac (across the origin): PUAC_STRAD - Protein predicted: Swiss-Prot protein existence level 4. Detoxification of puromycin. From Streptomyces alboniger.
