[The description below was written by a language model from this plasmid's Addgene catalogue record and pLannotate feature annotations shown in this document.]
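Description:
pPB-cT3G-cERP2-DAZL is a mammalian expression plasmid built on the pPB-cT3G-cERP2 backbone, described by its depositors as a PiggyBac transposon vector for doxycycline-inducible expression of human DAZL. It is propagated in E. coli as a high-copy plasmid through a ColE1/pUC-type origin and selected with ampicillin via the β-lactamase gene. The automated feature table does not annotate the PiggyBac terminal repeats, so their positions cannot be given from the record. It does pick up several short vector remnants (lac promoter/operator, lacI, lacZα, rop and bom fragments, and small hits to a gRNA scaffold, the SNR52 promoter and 3xHA) that are unlikely to be functional parts of the design.

The payload is an all-in-one Tet-On arrangement made of two divergent transcription units. On one strand, a third-generation Tet-responsive promoter (annotated as TRE3G/tight TRE fragments) drives the DAZL coding sequence, which is flanked by attB1 and attB2 sites left by Gateway cloning and followed by an SV40 polyadenylation signal. On the other strand, a CMV enhancer fused to the EF-1α core promoter constitutively drives a reverse tetracycline transactivator (annotated as rtTA3 with VP16-derived activation repeats), followed downstream by the puromycin N-acetyltransferase gene (pac) and a second SV40 poly(A) signal. The record does not annotate the element linking the two coding sequences. Doxycycline lets the transactivator bind the TRE and switch on DAZL, an RNA-binding translational regulator essential for gametogenesis, while puromycin selects cells carrying the cassette. PiggyBac vectors of this kind are normally integrated into the genome by co-delivered transposase. The associated publication concerns inducing meiosis from human pluripotent stem cells.
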