Addgene plasmid #222525: pPB-cT3G-cERP2-DAZL
Purpose: PiggyBac transposon plasmid for doxycycline inducible expression of DAZL
Depositing lab: George Church. Depositing organization: Harvard Medical School. Publication: Induction of Meiosis from Human Pluripotent Stem Cells. Pierson Smela M, Adams J, Ma C, Breimann L, Widocki U, Shioda T, Church GM. bioRxiv 2024.05.31.596483 10.1101/2024.05.31.596483.
Backbone
  Vector backbone: pPB-cT3G-cERP2
  Vector type: Mammalian Expression
  Selectable markers: Puromycin
Growth in bacteria
  Bacterial resistance: Ampicillin, 100 μg/mL
  Growth temperature: 37°C
  Growth strain: DH5alpha
  Copy number: High Copy
Gene/Insert
  Gene/Insert name: DAZL
  Species: H. sapiens (human)
  Entrez Gene: DAZL (a.k.a. DAZH, DAZL1, DAZLA, SPGYLA)
  Cloning method: Gateway Cloning
Terms and licenses: Academic/Nonprofit Terms; Industry Terms: Not Available to Industry
Depositor comments: Please visit https://doi.org/10.1101/2024.05.31.596483 for bioRxiv preprint.
How to cite: pPB-cT3G-cERP2-DAZL was a gift from George Church (Addgene plasmid # 222525 ; http://n2t.net/addgene:222525 ; RRID:Addgene_222525)
